>Addgene plasmid #190810 | FUGW-APOE-E4-T2A-Puro | addgene full sequence | sequence record 372856 | Addgene NGS Result
GGCCTCCGCGCCGGGTTTTGGCGCCTCCCGCGGGCGCCCCCCTCCTCACGGCGAGCGCTGCCACGTCAGA
CGAAGGGCGCAGCGAGCGTCCTGATCCTTCCGCCCGGACGCTCAGGACAGCGGCCCGCTGCTCATAAGAC
TCGGCCTTAGAACCCCAGTATCAGCAGAAGGACATTTTAGGACGGGACTTGGGTGACTCTAGGGCACTGG
TTTTCTTTCCAGAGAGCGGAACAGGCGAGGAAAAGTAGTCCCTTCTCGGCGATTCTGCGGAGGGATCTCC
GTGGGGCGGTGAACGCCGATGATTATATAAGGACGCGCCGGGTGTGGCACAGCTAGTTCCGTCGCAGCCG
GGATTTGGGTCGCGGTTCTTGTTTGTGGATCGCTGTGATCGTCACTTGGTGAGTAGCGGGCTGCTGGGCT
GGCCGGGGCTTTCGTGGCCGCCGGGCCGCTCGGTGGGACGGAAGCGTGTGGAGAGACCGCCAAGGGCTGT
AGTCTGGGTCCGCGAGCAAGGTTGCCCTGAACTGGGGGTTGGGGGGAGCGCAGCAAAATGGCGGCTGTTC
CCGAGTCTTGAATGGAAGACGCTTGTGAGGCGGGCTGTGAGGTCGTTGAAACAAGGTGGGGGGCATGGTG
GGCGGCAAGAACCCAAGGTCTTGAGGCCTTCGCTAATGCGGGAAAGCTCTTATTCGGGTGAGATGGGCTG
GGGCACCATCTGGGGACCCTGACGTGAAGTTTGTCACTGACTGGAGAACTCGGTTTGTCGTCTGTTGCGG
GGGCGGCAGTTATGGCGGTGCCGTTGGGCAGTGCACCCGTACCTTTGGGAGCGCGCGCCCTCGTCGTGTC
GTGACGTCACCCGTTCTGTTGGCTTATAATGCAGGGTGGGGCCACCTGCCGGTAGGTGTGCGGTAGGCTT
TTCTCCGTCGCAGGACGCAGGGTTCGGGCCTAGGGTAGGCTCTCCTGAATCGACAGGCGCCGGACCTCTG
GTGAGGGGAGGGATAAGTGAGGCGTCAGTTTCTTTGGTCGGTTTTATGTACCTATCTTCTTAAGTAGCTG
AAGCTCCGGTTTTGAACTATGCGCTCGGGGTTGGCGAGTGTGTTTTGTGAAGTTTTTTAGGCACCTTTTG
AAATGTAATCATTTGGGTCAATATGTAATTTTCAGTGTTAGACTAGTAAATTGTCCGCTAAATTCTGGCC
GTTTTTGGCTTTTTTGTTAGACGAAGCTTGGGCTGCAGGTCGACTACCACCATGAAGGTTCTGTGGGCTG
CGTTGCTGGTCACATTCCTGGCAGGATGCCAGGCCAAGGTGGAGCAAGCGGTGGAGACAGAGCCGGAGCC
CGAGCTGCGCCAGCAGACCGAGTGGCAGAGCGGCCAGCGCTGGGAACTGGCACTGGGTCGCTTTTGGGAT
TACCTGCGCTGGGTGCAGACACTGTCTGAGCAGGTGCAGGAGGAGCTGCTCAGCTCCCAGGTCACCCAGG
AACTGAGGGCGCTGATGGACGAGACCATGAAGGAGTTGAAGGCCTACAAATCGGAACTGGAGGAACAACT
GACCCCGGTGGCGGAGGAGACGCGGGCACGGCTGTCCAAGGAGCTGCAGGCGGCGCAGGCCCGGCTGGGC
GCGGACATGGAGGACGTGCGCGGCCGCCTGGTGCAGTACCGCGGCGAGGTGCAGGCCATGCTCGGCCAGA
GCACCGAGGAGCTGCGGGTGCGCCTCGCCTCCCACCTGCGCAAGCTGCGTAAGCGGCTCCTCCGCGATGC
CGATGACCTGCAGAAGCGCCTGGCAGTGTACCAGGCCGGGGCCCGCGAGGGCGCCGAGCGCGGCCTCAGC
GCCATCCGCGAGCGCCTGGGGCCCCTGGTGGAACAGGGCCGCGTGCGGGCCGCCACTGTGGGCTCCCTGG
CCGGCCAGCCGCTACAGGAGCGGGCCCAGGCCTGGGGCGAGCGGCTGCGCGCGCGGATGGAGGAGATGGG
CAGCCGGACCCGCGACCGCCTGGACGAGGTGAAGGAGCAGGTGGCGGAGGTGCGCGCCAAGCTGGAGGAG
CAGGCCCAGCAGATACGCCTGCAGGCCGAGGCCTTCCAGGCCCGCCTCAAGAGCTGGTTCGAGCCCCTGG
TGGAAGACATGCAGCGCCAGTGGGCCGGGCTGGTGGAGAAGGTGCAGGCTGCCGTGGGCACCAGCGCCGC
CCCTGTGCCCAGCGACAATCACGAGGGCAGGGGAAGTCTTCTAACATGCGGGGACGTGGAGGAAAATCCC
GGCCCTCTAGAGATGGCTATGACCGAGTACAAGCCCACGGTGCGCCTCGCCACCCGCGACGACGTCCCCA
GGGCCGTACGCACCCTCGCCGCCGCGTTCGCCGACTACCCCGCCACGCGCCACACCGTCGATCCGGACCG
CCACATCGAGCGGGTCACCGAGCTGCAAGAACTCTTCCTCACGCGCGTCGGGCTCGACATCGGCAAGGTG
TGGGTCGCGGACGACGGCGCCGCGGTGGCGGTCTGGACCACGCCGGAGAGCGTCGAAGCGGGGGCGGTGT
TCGCCGAGATCGGCCCGCGCATGGCCGAGTTGAGCGGTTCCCGGCTGGCCGCGCAGCAACAGATGGAAGG
CCTCCTGGCGCCGCACCGGCCCAAGGAGCCCGCGTGGTTCCTGGCCACCGTCGGCGTCTCGCCCGACCAC
CAGGGCAAGGGTCTGGGCAGCGCCGTCGTGCTCCCCGGAGTGGAGGCGGCCGAGCGCGCCGGGGTGCCCG
CCTTCCTGGAGACCTCCGCGCCCCGCAACCTCCCCTTCTACGAGCGGCTCGGCTTCACCGTCACCGCCGA
CGTCGAGGTGCCCGAAGGACCGCGCACCTGGTGCATGACCCGCAAGCCCGGTGCCTGATTAATTAAGCTA
GCTAATATTAAGCTAGTAATTCGATATCAAGCTTATCGATAATCAACCTCTGGATTACAAAATTTGTGAA
AGATTGACTGGTATTCTTAACTATGTTGCTCCTTTTACGCTATGTGGATACGCTGCTTTAATGCCTTTGT
ATCATGCTATTGCTTCCCGTATGGCTTTCATTTTCTCCTCCTTGTATAAATCCTGGTTGCTGTCTCTTTA
TGAGGAGTTGTGGCCCGTTGTCAGGCAACGTGGCGTGGTGTGCACTGTGTTTGCTGACGCAACCCCCACT
GGTTGGGGCATTGCCACCACCTGTCAGCTCCTTTCCGGGACTTTCGCTTTCCCCCTCCCTATTGCCACGG
CGGAACTCATCGCCGCCTGCCTTGCCCGCTGCTGGACAGGGGCTCGGCTGTTGGGCACTGACAATTCCGT
GGTGTTGTCGGGGAAATCATCGTCCTTTCCTTGGCTGCTCGCCTGTGTTGCCACCTGGATTCTGCGCGGG
ACGTCCTTCTGCTACGTCCCTTCGGCCCTCAATCCAGCGGACCTTCCTTCCCGCGGCCTGCTGCCGGCTC
TGCGGCCTCTTCCGCGTCTTCGCCTTCGCCCTCAGACGAGTCGGATCTCCCTTTGGGCCGCCTCCCCGCA
TCGATACCGTCGACCTCGAGACCTAGAAAAACATGGAGCAATCACAAGTAGCAATACAGCAGCTACCAAT
GCTGATTGTGCCTGGCTAGAAGCACAAGAGGAGGAGGAGGTGGGTTTTCCAGTCACACCTCAGGTACCTT
TAAGACCAATGACTTACAAGGCAGCTGTAGATCTTAGCCACTTTTTAAAAGAAAAGGGGGGACTGGAAGG
GCTAATTCACTCCCAACGAAGACAAGATATCCTTGATCTGTGGATCTACCACACACAAGGCTACTTCCCT
GATTGGCAGAACTACACACCAGGGCCAGGGATCAGATATCCACTGACCTTTGGATGGTGCTACAAGCTAG
TACCAGTTGAGCAAGAGAAGGTAGAAGAAGCCAATGAAGGAGAGAACACCCGCTTGTTACACCCTGTGAG
CCTGCATGGGATGGATGACCCGGAGAGAGAAGTATTAGAGTGGAGGTTTGACAGCCGCCTAGCATTTCAT
CACATGGCCCGAGAGCTGCATCCGGACTGTACTGGGTCTCTCTGGTTAGACCAGATCTGAGCCTGGGAGC
TCTCTGGCTAACTAGGGAACCCACTGCTTAAGCCTCAATAAAGCTTGCCTTGAGTGCTTCAAGTAGTGTG
TGCCCGTCTGTTGTGTGACTCTGGTAACTAGAGATCCCTCAGACCCTTTTAGTCAGTGTGGAAAATCTCT
AGCAGGGCCCGTTTAAACCCGCTGATCAGCCTCGACTGTGCCTTCTAGTTGCCAGCCATCTGTTGTTTGC
CCCTCCCCCGTGCCTTCCTTGACCCTGGAAGGTGCCACTCCCACTGTCCTTTCCTAATAAAATGAGGAAA
TTGCATCGCATTGTCTGAGTAGGTGTCATTCTATTCTGGGGGGTGGGGTGGGGCAGGACAGCAAGGGGGA
GGATTGGGAAGACAATAGCAGGCATGCTGGGGATGCGGTGGGCTCTATGGCTTCTGAGGCGGAAAGAACC
AGCTGGGGCTCTAGGGGGTATCCCC
[124 nt withheld, positions 4506-4629]
C
[91 nt withheld, positions 4631-4721]
A
[49 nt withheld, positions 4723-4771]
CCTTTGACGTTGGAGTCCACGTTCTTT
[37 nt withheld, positions 4799-4835]
ACCCTATCTCGGTCTATTCTTTTGATTTATAAGGGATTTTGCCGATTTCGGCCTATTGGTTAAAAAATGA
GCTGATTTAACAAAAATTTAACGCGAATTAATTCTGTGGAATGTGTGTCAGTTAGGGTGTGGAAAGTCCC
CAGGCTCCCCAGCAGGCAGAAGTATGCAAAGCATGCATCTCAATTAGTCAGCAACCAGGTGTGGAAAGTC
CCCAGGCTCCCCAGCAGGCAGAAGTATGCAAAGCATGCATCTCAATTAGTCAGCAACCATAGTCCCGCCC
CTAACTCCGCCCATCCCGCCCCTAACTCCGCCCAGTTCCGCCCATTCTCCGCCCCATGGCTGACTAATTT
TTTTTATTTATGCAGAGGCCGAGGCCGCCTCTGCCTCTGAGCTATTCCAGAAGTAGTGAGGAGGCTTTTT
TGGAGGCCTAGGCTTTTGCAAAAAGCTCCCGGGAGCTTGTATATCCATTTTCGGATCTGATCAGCACGTG
TTGACAATTAATCATCGGCATAGTATATCGGCATAGTATAATACGACAAGGTGAGGAACTAAACCATGGC
CAAGTTGACCAGTGCCGTTCCGGTGCTCACCGCGCGCGACGTCGCCGGAGCGGTCGAGTTCTGGACCGAC
CGGCTCGGGTTCTCCCGGGACTTCGTGGAGGACGACTTCGCCGGTGTGGTCCGGGACGACGTGACCCTGT
TCATCAGCGCGGTCCAGGACCAGGTGGTGCCGGACAACACCCTGGCCTGGGTGTGGGTGCGCGGCCTGGA
CGAGCTGTACGCCGAGTGGTCGGAGGTCGTGTCCACGAACTTCCGGGACGCCTCCGGGCCGGCCATGACC
GAGATCGGCGAGCAGCCGTGGGGGCGGGAGTTCGCCCTGCGCGACCCGGCCGGCAACTGCGTGCACTTCG
TGGCCGAGGAGCAGGACTGACACGTGCTACGAGATTTCGATTCCACCGCCGCCTTCTATGAAAGGTTGGG
CTTCGGAATCGTTTTCCGGGACGCCGGCTGGATGATCCTCCAGCGCGGGGATCTCATGCTGGAGTTCTTC
GCCCACCCCAACTTGTTTATTGCAGCTTATAATGGTTACAAATAAAGCAATAGCATCACAAATTTCACAA
ATAAAGCATTTTTTTCACTGCATTCTAGTTGTGGTTTGTCCAAACTCATCAATGTATCTTATCATGTCTG
TATACCGTCGACCTCTAGCTAGAGCTTGGCGTAATCATGGTCATAGCTGTTTCCTGTGTGAAATTGTTAT
CCGCTCACAATTCCACACAACATACGAGCCGGAAGCATAAAGTGTAAAGCCTGGGGTGCCTAATGAGTGA
GCTAACTCACATTAATTGCGTTGCGCTCACTGCCCGCTTTCCAGTCGGGAAACCTGTCGTGCCAGCTGCA
TTAATGAATCGGCCAACGCGCGGGGAGAGGCGGTTTGCGTATTGGGCGCTCTTCCGCTTCCTCGCTCACT
GACTCGCTGCGCTCGGTCGTTCGGCTGCGGCGAGCGGTATCAGCTCACTCAAAGGCGGTAATACGGTTAT
CCACAGAATCAGGGGATAACGCAGGAAAGAACATGTGAGCAAAAGGCCAGCAAAAGGCCAGGAACCGTAA
AAAGGCCGCGTTGCTGGCGTTTTTCCATAGGCTCCGCCCCCCTGACGAGCATCACAAAAATCGACGCTCA
AGTCAGAGGTGGCGAAACCCGACAGGACTATAAAGATACCAGGCGTTTCCCCCTGGAAGCTCCCTCGTGC
GCTCTCCTGTTCCGACCCTGCCGCTTACCGGATACCTGTCCGCCTTTCTCCCTTCGGGAAGCGTGGCGCT
TTCTCATAGCTCACGCTGTAGGTATCTCAGTTCGGTGTAGGTCGTTCGCTCCAAGCTGGGCTGTGTGCAC
GAACCCCCCGTTCAGCCCGACCGCTGCGCCTTATCCGGTAACTATCGTCTTGAGTCCAACCCGGTAAGAC
ACGACTTATCGCCACTGGCAGCAGCCACTGGTAACAGGATTAGCAGAGCGAGGTATGTAGGCGGTGCTAC
AGAGTTCTTGAAGTGGTGGCCTAACTACGGCTACACTAGAAGAACAGTATTTGGTATCTGCGCTCTGCTG
AAGCCAGTTACCTTCGGAAAAAGAGTTGGTAGCTCTTGATCCGGCAAACAAACCACCGCTGGTAGCGGTG
GTTTTTTTGTTTGCAAGCAGCAGATTACGCGCAGAAAAAAAGGATCTCAAGAAGATCCTTTGATCTTTTC
TACGGGGTCTGACGCTCAGTGGAACGAAAACTCACGTTAAGGGATTTTGGTCATGAGATTATCAAAAAGG
ATCTTCACCTAGATCCTTTTAAATTAAAAATGAAGTTTTAAATCAATCTAAAGTATATATGAGTAAACTT
GGTCTGACAGTTACCAATGCTTAATCAGTGAGGCACCTATCTCAGCGATCTGTCTATTTCGTTCATCCAT
AGTTGCCTGACTCCCCGTCGTGTAGATAACTACGATACGGGAGGGCTTACCATCTGGCCCCAGTGCTGCA
ATGATACCGCGAGACCCACGCTCACCGGCTCCAGATTTATCAGCAATAAACCAGCCAGCCGGAAGGGCCG
AGCGCAGAAGTGGTCCTGCAACTTTATCCGCCTCCATCCAGTCTATTAATTGTTGCCGGGAAGCTAGAGT
AAGTAGTTCGCCAGTTAATAGTTTGCGCAACGTTGTTGCCATTGCTACAGGCATCGTGGTGTCACGCTCG
TCGTTTGGTATGGCTTCATTCAGCTCCGGTTCCCAACGATCAAGGCGAGTTACATGATCCCCCATGTTGT
GCAAAAAAGCGGTTAGCTCCTTCGGTCCTCCGATCGTTGTCAGAAGTAAGTTGGCCGCAGTGTTATCACT
CATGGTTATGGCAGCACTGCATAATTCTCTTACTGTCATGCCATCCGTAAGATGCTTTTCTGTGACTGGT
GAGTACTCAACCAAGTCATTCTGAGAATAGTGTATGCGGCGACCGAGTTGCTCTTGCCCGGCGTCAATAC
GGGATAATACCGCGCCACATAGCAGAACTTTAAAAGTGCTCATCATTGGAAAACGTTCTTCGGGGCGAAA
ACTCTCAAGGATCTTACCGCTGTTGAGATCCAGTTCGATGTAACCCACTCGTGCACCCAACTGATCTTCA
GCATCTTTTACTTTCACCAGCGTTTCTGGGTGAGCAAAAACAGGAAGGCAAAATGCCGCAAAAAAGGGAA
TAAGGGCGACACGGAAATGTTGAATACTCATACTCTTCCTTTTTCAATATTATTGAAGCATTTATCAGGG
TTATTGTCTCATGAGCGGATACATATTTGAATGTATTTAGAAAAATAAACAAATAGGGGTTCCGCGCACA
TTTCCCCGAAAAGTGCCACCTGACGTCGACGGATCGGGAGATCTCCCGATCCCCTATGGTGCACTCTCAG
TACAATCTGCTCTGATGCCGCATAGTTAAGCCAGTATCTGCTCCCTGCTTGTGTGTTGGAGGTCGCTGAG
TAGTGCGCGAGCAAAATTTAAGCTACAACAAGGCAAGGCTTGACCGACAATTGCATGAAGAATCTGCTTA
GGGTTAGGCGTTTTGCGCTGCTTCGCGATGTACGGGCCAGATATACGCGTTGACATTGATTATTGACTAG
TTATTAATAGTAATCAATTACGGGGTCATTAGTTCATAGCCCATATATGGAGTTCCGCGTTACATAACTT
ACGGTAAATGGCCCGCCTGGCTGACCGCCCAACGACCCCCGCCCATTGACGTCAATAATGACGTATGTTC
CCATAGTAACGCCAATAGGGACTTTCCATTGACGTCAATGGGTGGAGTATTTACGGTAAACTGCCCACTT
GGCAGTACATCAAGTGTATCATATGCCAAGTACGCCCCCTATTGACGTCAATGACGGTAAATGGCCCGCC
TGGCATTATGCCCAGTACATGACCTTATGGGACTTTCCTACTTGGCAGTACATCTACGTATTAGTCATCG
CTATTACCATGGTGATGCGGTTTTGGCAGTACATCAATGGGCGTGGATAGCGGTTTGACTCACGGGGATT
TCCAAGTCTCCACCCCATTGACGTCAATGGGAGTTTGTTTTGGCACCAAAATCAACGGGACTTTCCAAAA
TGTCGTAACAACTCCGCCCCATTGACGCAAATGGGCGGTAGGCGTGTACGGTGGGAGGTCTATATAAGCA
GCGCGTTTTGCCTGTACTGGGTCTCTCTGGTTAGACCAGATCTGAGCCTGGGAGCTCTCTGGCTAACTAG
GGAACCCACTGCTTAAGCCTCAATAAAGCTTGCCTTGAGTGCTTCAAGTAGTGTGTGCCCGTCTGTTGTG
TGACTCTGGTAACTAGAGATCCCTCAGACCCTTTTAGTCAGTGTGGAAAATCTCTAGCAGTGGCGCCCGA
ACAGGGACTTGAAAGCGAAAGGGAAACCAGAGGAGCTCTCTCGACGCAGGACTCGGCTTGCTGAAGCGCG
CACGGCAAGAGGCGAGGGGCGGCGACTGGTGAGTACGCCAAAAATTTTGACTAGCGGAGGCTAGAAGGAG
AGAGATGGGTGCGAGAGCGTCAGTATTAAGCGGGGGAGAATTAGATCGCGATGGGAAAAAATTCGGTTAA
GGCCAGGGGGAAAGAAAAAATATAAATTAAAACATATAGTATGGGCAAGCAGGGAGCTAGAACGATTCGC
AGTTAATCCTGGCCTGTTAGAAACATCAGAAGGCTGTAGACAAATACTGGGACAGCTACAACCATCCCTT
CAGACAGGATCAGAAGAACTTAGATCATTATATAATACAGTAGCAACCCTCTATTGTGTGCATCAAAGGA
TAGAGATAAAAGACACCAAGGAAGCTTTAGACAAGATAGAGGAAGAGCAAAACAAAAGTAAGACCACCGC
ACAGCAAGCGGCCGCTGATCTTCAGACCTGGAGGAGGAGATATGAGGGACAATTGGAGAAGTGAATTATA
TAAATATAAAGTAGTAAAAATTGAACCATTAGGAGTAGCACCCACCAAGGCAAAGAGAAGAGTGGTGCAG
AGAGAAAAAAGAGCAGTGGGAATAGGAGCTTTGTTCCTTGGGTTCTTGGGAGCAGCAGGAAGCACTATGG
GCGCAGCGTCAATGACGCTGACGGTACAGGCCAGACAATTATTGTCTGGTATAGTGCAGCAGCAGAACAA
TTTGCTGAGGGCTATTGAGGCGCAACAGCATCTGTTGCAACTCACAGTCTGGGGCATCAAGCAGCTCCAG
GCAAGAATCCTGGCTGTGGAAAGATACCTAAAGGATCAACAGCTCCTGGGGATTTGGGGTTGCTCTGGAA
AACTCATTTGCACCACTGCTGTGCCTTGGAATGCTAGTTGGAGTAATAAATCTCTGGAACAGATTTGGAA
TCACACGACCTGGATGGAGTGGGACAGAGAAATTAACAATTACACAAGCTTAATACACTCCTTAATTGAA
GAATCGCAAAACCAGCAAGAAAAGAATGAACAAGAATTATTGGAATTAGATAAATGGGCAAGTTTGTGGA
ATTGGTTTAACATAACAAATTGGCTGTGGTATATAAAATTATTCATAATGATAGTAGGAGGCTTGGTAGG
TTTAAGAATAGTTTTTGCTGTACTTTCTATAGTGAATAGAGTTAGGCAGGGATATTCACCATTATCGTTT
CAGACCCACCTCCCAACCCCGAGGGGACCCGACAGGCCCGAAGGAATAGAAGAAGAAGGTGGAGAGAGAG
ACAGAGACAGATCCATTCGATTAGTGAACGGATCGGCACTGCGTGCGCCAATTCTGCAGACAAATGGCAG
TATTCATCCACAATTTTAAAAGAAAAGGGGGGATTGGGGGGTACAGTGCAGGGGAAAGAATAGTAGACAT
AATAGCAACAGACATACAAACTAAAGAATTACAAAAACAAATTACAAAAATTCAAAATTTTCGGGTTTAT
TACAGGGACAGCAGAGATCCAGTTTGGTTAATTAACCCGTGTCGGCTCCAGATCT
Features (pLannotate 1.2.2; 32 found; start..end, strand, type, name):
      1..1212    +  promoter       UbC promoter: human ubiquitin C promoter
   1242..2192    +  CDS            APOE: APOE_HUMAN - Experimental evidence at protein level: Swiss-Prot protein existence level 1. (Microbial infection) Through its interaction with HCV envelope glycoprotein E2, participates in the attachment of HCV to HSPGs and other receptors (LDLr, VLDLr, and SR-B1) on the cell surface and to the assembly, maturation and infectivity of HCV viral particles (PubMed:25122793, PubMed:29695434). This interaction is probably promoted via the up-regulation of cellular autophagy by the virus (PubMed:29695434). From Homo sapiens (Human).
   2193..2245    +  CDS            T2A (fragment): 2A peptide from Thosea asigna virus capsid protein Eukaryotic ribosomes fail to insert a peptide bond between the Gly and Pro residues, yielding separate polypeptides.
   2259..2858    +  CDS            PuroR: puromycin N-acetyltransferase; pac from Streptomyces alboniger; confers resistance to puromycin
   2888..2911    +  misc_feature   MCS (fragment): pBluescript multiple cloning site
   2911..3499    +  misc_feature   WPRE: woodchuck hepatitis virus posttranscriptional regulatory element
   3436..4017    +  CDS            nef (fragment): NEF_HV1H2 - Experimental evidence at protein level: Swiss-Prot protein existence level 1. Extracellular Nef protein targets CD4(+) T-lymphocytes for apoptosis by interacting with CXCR4 surface receptors. From Human immunodeficiency virus type 1 group M subtype B (isolate HXB2) (HIV-1).
   4024..4204    +  LTR            5' LTR (truncated): truncated 5' long terminal repeat (LTR) from HIV-1
   4236..4460    +  polyA_signal   bGH poly(A) signal: bovine growth hormone polyadenylation signal
   4464..4485    +  promoter       SV40 promoter (fragment): SV40 enhancer and early promoter
   4506..4934    +  rep_origin     f1 ori (sequence partly withheld): f1 bacteriophage origin of replication; arrow indicates direction of (+) strand synthesis
   4948..5277    +  promoter       SV40 promoter: SV40 enhancer and early promoter
   5325..5372    +  promoter       EM7 promoter: synthetic bacterial promoter&nbsp
   5391..5765    +  CDS            BleoR: antibiotic-binding protein; Sh ble from Streptoalloteichus hindustanus; confers resistance to bleomycin, phleomycin, and Zeocin™
   5775..5900    +  CDS            ble (fragment): BLE_KLEPN - Experimental evidence at protein level: Swiss-Prot protein existence level 1. Binding protein with a strong affinity to the bleomycin family of antibiotics. Binds to CL990; an antimitotic-antibiotic compound. From Klebsiella pneumoniae.
   5895..6016    +  polyA_signal   SV40 poly(A) signal: SV40 polyadenylation signal
   6087..6109    -  protein_bind   lac operator (fragment): The lac repressor binds to the lac operator to inhibit transcription in E. coli. This inhibition can be relieved by adding lactose or isopropyl-β-D-thiogalactopyranoside (IPTG). lac repressor encoded by lacI
   6113..6143    -  promoter       lac promoter: promoter for the E. coli lac operon
   6158..6179    -  protein_bind   CAP binding site: CAP binding activates transcription in the presence of cAMP. E. coli catabolite activator protein
   6192..6284    -  CDS            lacI (fragment): lac repressor; lacI; The lac repressor binds to the lac operator to inhibit transcription in E. coli. This inhibition can be relieved by adding lactose or isopropyl-β-D-thiogalactopyranoside (IPTG).
   6467..7055    -  rep_origin     ori: high-copy-number ColE1/pMB1/pBR322/pUC origin of replication
   7226..8086    -  CDS            AmpR: β-lactamase; bla; confers resistance to ampicillin, carbenicillin, and related antibiotics
   8087..8191    -  promoter       AmpR promoter: bla
   8250..8302    -  misc_feature   bom (fragment): basis of mobility region from pBR322
   8457..8836    +  enhancer       CMV enhancer: human cytomegalovirus immediate early enhancer
   8837..9036    +  promoter       CMV promoter: human cytomegalovirus (CMV) immediate early promoter
   9054..9234    +  LTR            5' LTR (truncated): truncated 5' long terminal repeat (LTR) from HIV-1
   9281..9406    +  misc_feature   HIV-1 Ψ: packaging signal of human immunodeficiency virus type 1
   9390..9753    +  CDS            HIV-1 gag (fragment): gag protein from human immunodeficiency virus 1; gag
   9899..10132   +  misc_feature   RRE: The Rev response element (RRE) of HIV-1 allows for Rev-dependent mRNA export from the nucleus to the cytoplasm.
  10509..10609   +  CDS            Rev (fragment): human immunodeficiency virus 1 (HIV-1) Rev protein; rev; enhances nuclear export of unspliced and incompletely spliced viral mRNAs
  10659..10776   +  misc_feature   cPPT/CTS: central polypurine tract and central termination sequence of HIV-1
