[The description below was written by a language model from this plasmid's Addgene catalogue record and pLannotate feature annotations shown in this document.]
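Description:
FUGW-APOE-E4-T2A-Puro is a lentiviral transfer plasmid built on the FUGW backbone for stable expression of the human APOE E4 allele in mammalian cells. It is maintained in E. coli through a high-copy ColE1/pUC-type origin and ampicillin resistance (AmpR). An f1 origin is also present. The full sequenced record is about 10.8 kb, consistent with the stated backbone and insert sizes.

The viral genome is arranged in the usual third-generation style. A CMV enhancer/promoter is fused to a truncated HIV-1 5' LTR to drive genomic RNA production in packaging cells. It is followed by the Ψ packaging signal with a gag fragment, the Rev response element for Rev-dependent nuclear export, and the cPPT/CTS element that aids nuclear import.

Downstream, the human ubiquitin C promoter drives a single open reading frame in which APOE is joined through a T2A peptide to puromycin N-acetyltransferase. Ribosomal skipping at T2A yields separate APOE and PuroR proteins from one transcript, so puromycin selection enriches for transduced cells that also express APOE. The depositor defines the E4 allele as carrying C at both rs429358 (C112R) and rs7412. A WPRE follows the cassette to enhance transcript stability and expression, and the genome ends in a truncated 3' LTR annotated alongside a residual nef fragment.

Outside the viral unit, the backbone carries a bGH polyadenylation signal and an SV40/EM7-driven bleomycin/Zeocin resistance cassette. The record assigns no role to this cassette.

The stated purpose is expression of APOE E4 from the UbC promoter with co-expressed puromycin resistance. No specific downstream application is described.
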