Addgene plasmid #190810: FUGW-APOE-E4-T2A-Puro
Purpose: Express APOE E4 allele from Ubiquitin C promoter, co-expressing Puro resistance gene
Depositing lab: Ronald Hart. Depositing organization: Rutgers, The State University of New Jersey.
Backbone
  Vector backbone: FUGW
  Backbone size w/o insert (bp): 9223
  Vector type: Lentiviral
Growth in bacteria
  Bacterial resistance: Ampicillin, 100 μg/mL
  Growth temperature: 30°C
  Growth strain: NEB Stable
  Copy number: High Copy
Gene/Insert
  Gene/Insert name: APOE
  Species: H. sapiens (human)
  Insert size (bp): 1617
  Mutation: E4
  Entrez Gene: APOE (a.k.a. AD2, APO-E, ApoE4, LDLCQ5, LPG)
  Promoter: Ubi C
  Cloning method: Gibson Cloning
Terms and licenses: Academic/Nonprofit Terms; Industry Terms: Not Available to Industry
Depositor comments: E4: rs429358-C (C112R) and rs7412-C
How to cite: FUGW-APOE-E4-T2A-Puro was a gift from Ronald Hart (Addgene plasmid # 190810 ; http://n2t.net/addgene:190810 ; RRID:Addgene_190810)
